Addgene plasmid #220976: pLenti6.3-St1Cas9-BlastR
Purpose: Expresses human codon-optimized St1Cas9
Depositing lab: Hyongbum Kim. Depositing organization: Yonsei University Health System. Publication: Massively parallel evaluation and computational prediction of the activities and specificities of 17 small Cas9s. Seo SY, Min S, Lee S, Seo JH, Park J, Kim HK, Song M, Baek D, Cho SR, Kim HH. Nat Methods. 2023 Jul;20(7):999-1009. doi: 10.1038/s41592-023-01875-2. Epub 2023 May 15. PubMed 37188955.
Backbone
  Vector backbone: pLenti6
  Backbone manufacturer: Invitrogen
  Vector type: Mammalian Expression, Lentiviral, CRISPR
  Selectable markers: Blasticidin
Growth in bacteria
  Bacterial resistance: Ampicillin, 100 μg/mL
  Growth temperature: 37°C
  Growth strain: NEB Stable
  Copy number: Unknown
Gene/Insert
  Gene/Insert name: St1Cas9
Terms and licenses: Academic/Nonprofit Terms; Industry Terms: Not Available to Industry
How to cite: pLenti6.3-St1Cas9-BlastR was a gift from Hyongbum Kim (Addgene plasmid # 220976 ; http://n2t.net/addgene:220976 ; RRID:Addgene_220976)
