[The description below was written by a language model from this plasmid's Addgene catalogue record and pLannotate feature annotations shown in this document.]
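Description:
pLenti6.3-St1Cas9-BlastR is a lentiviral mammalian expression plasmid built on the Invitrogen pLenti6 backbone for delivering a human codon-optimized St1Cas9, the small type II CRISPR nuclease from Streptococcus thermophilus. In bacteria it is maintained through a high-copy ColE1/pUC-type origin and selected with ampicillin via the β-lactamase gene. The backbone also carries an f1 origin, an SV40 origin and remnants of a pBluescript-style lac/lacZα region with T7 and T3 promoters.

The transfer cassette has a third-generation, self-inactivating layout. An RSV promoter is fused to a truncated HIV-1 5' LTR to drive genomic RNA production in packaging cells. It is followed by the Ψ packaging signal with a gag fragment and by the Rev response element for Rev-dependent nuclear export. The cassette ends in a ΔU3 3' LTR, which inactivates LTR promoter activity after integration, with an SV40 polyadenylation signal downstream. Between these elements, the CMV immediate-early enhancer and promoter drive the St1Cas9 open reading frame of roughly 3.4 kb. The blasticidin S deaminase gene (BSD) lies about 120 bp downstream of Cas9 with no separate promoter annotated. This suggests that the two are co-expressed from the same transcript, but the linking element is not identified in the feature table, and no nuclear localization signals or epitope tags are annotated either. A WPRE after BSD enhances transcript stability and expression.

No guide RNA cassette is annotated, so the sgRNA would have to be supplied separately. The construct is suited to making blasticidin-selected cell populations that stably express St1Cas9, and it was deposited with a study that compared the activities and specificities of 17 small Cas9 orthologues at high throughput.
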