Features (pLannotate 1.2.2; 29 found; start..end, strand, type, name):
      3..229     +  promoter       RSV promoter: Rous sarcoma virus enhancer/promoter
    230..410     +  LTR            5' LTR (truncated): truncated 5' long terminal repeat (LTR) from HIV-1
    457..582     +  misc_feature   HIV-1 Ψ: packaging signal of human immunodeficiency virus type 1
    566..904     +  CDS            HIV-1 gag (fragment): gag protein from human immunodeficiency virus 1; gag
   1079..1312    +  misc_feature   RRE: The Rev response element (RRE) of HIV-1 allows for Rev-dependent mRNA export from the nucleus to the cytoplasm.
   1689..1789    +  CDS            Rev (fragment): human immunodeficiency virus 1 (HIV-1) Rev protein; rev; enhances nuclear export of unspliced and incompletely spliced viral mRNAs
   1790..1810    -  misc_feature   MCS (fragment): pBluescript multiple cloning site
   1820..2123    +  enhancer       CMV enhancer: human cytomegalovirus immediate early enhancer
   2124..2327    +  promoter       CMV promoter: human cytomegalovirus (CMV) immediate early promoter
   2399..2417    +  promoter       T7 promoter: promoter for bacteriophage T7 RNA polymerase
   2482..5841    +  CDS            cas9-1: CAS9A_STRTD - Also known as csn1. Experimental evidence at protein level: Swiss-Prot protein existence level 1. CRISPR (clustered regularly interspaced short palindromic repeat) is an adaptive immune system that provides protection against mobile genetic elements (viruses, transposable elements and conjugative plasmids). CRISPR clusters contain spacers, sequences complementary to antecedent mobile elements, and target invading nucleic acids. CRISPR clusters are transcribed and processed into CRISPR RNA (crRNA). In type II CRISPR systems correct processing of pre-crRNA requires a trans- encoded
   5965..6363    +  CDS            BSD: blasticidin S deaminase; Aspergillus terreus BSD; confers resistance to blasticidin
   6364..6385    +  misc_feature   MCS (fragment): pBluescript multiple cloning site
   6388..6976    +  misc_feature   WPRE: woodchuck hepatitis virus posttranscriptional regulatory element
   6971..7045    +  CDS            nef (fragment): NEF_HV1Z2 - Experimental evidence at protein level: Swiss-Prot protein existence level 1. Extracellular Nef protein targets CD4(+) T-lymphocytes for apoptosis by interacting with CXCR4 surface receptors. From Human immunodeficiency virus type 1 group M subtype D (isolate Z2/CDC-Z34) (HIV-1).
   7047..7280    +  LTR            3' LTR (ΔU3): self-inactivating 3' long terminal repeat (LTR) from HIV-1
   7352..7473    +  polyA_signal   SV40 poly(A) signal: SV40 polyadenylation signal
   7513..7648    +  rep_origin     SV40 ori: SV40 origin of replication
   7669..7687    -  promoter       T7 promoter: promoter for bacteriophage T7 RNA polymerase
   7695..7850    +  CDS            lacZα (fragment): LacZα fragment of β-galactosidase; lacZ fragment
   7855..8283    +  rep_origin     f1 ori (sequence partly withheld): f1 bacteriophage origin of replication; arrow indicates direction of (+) strand synthesis
   8336..8440    +  promoter       AmpR promoter: bla
   8441..9301    +  CDS            AmpR: β-lactamase; bla; confers resistance to ampicillin, carbenicillin, and related antibiotics
   9472..10060   +  rep_origin     ori: high-copy-number ColE1/pMB1/pBR322/pUC origin of replication
  10243..10335   +  CDS            lacI (fragment): lac repressor; lacI; The lac repressor binds to the lac operator to inhibit transcription in E. coli. This inhibition can be relieved by adding lactose or isopropyl-β-D-thiogalactopyranoside (IPTG).
  10348..10369   +  protein_bind   CAP binding site: CAP binding activates transcription in the presence of cAMP. E. coli catabolite activator protein
  10384..10414   +  promoter       lac promoter: promoter for the E. coli lac operon
  10422..10438   +  protein_bind   lac operator: The lac repressor binds to the lac operator to inhibit transcription in E. coli. This inhibition can be relieved by adding lactose or isopropyl-β-D-thiogalactopyranoside (IPTG). lac repressor encoded by lacI
  10483..10501   +  promoter       T3 promoter: promoter for bacteriophage T3 RNA polymerase
>Addgene plasmid #220976 | pLenti6.3-St1Cas9-BlastR | addgene full sequence | sequence record 441841 | Addgene NGS Result
AATGTAGTCTTATGCAATACTCTTGTAGTCTTGCAACATGGTAACGATGAGTTAGCAACATGCCTTACAA
GGAGAGAAAAAGCACCGTGCATGCCGATTGGTGGAAGTAAGGTGGTACGATCGTGCCTTATTAGGAAGGC
AACAGACGGGTCTGACATGGATTGGACGAACCACTGAATTGCCGCATTGCAGAGATATTGTATTTAAGTG
CCTAGCTCGATACATAAACGGGTCTCTCTGGTTAGACCAGATCTGAGCCTGGGAGCTCTCTGGCTAACTA
GGGAACCCACTGCTTAAGCCTCAATAAAGCTTGCCTTGAGTGCTTCAAGTAGTGTGTGCCCGTCTGTTGT
GTGACTCTGGTAACTAGAGATCCCTCAGACCCTTTTAGTCAGTGTGGAAAATCTCTAGCAGTGGCGCCCG
AACAGGGACTTGAAAGCGAAAGGGAAACCAGAGGAGCTCTCTCGACGCAGGACTCGGCTTGCTGAAGCGC
GCACGGCAAGAGGCGAGGGGCGGCGACTGGTGAGTACGCCAAAAATTTTGACTAGCGGAGGCTAGAAGGA
GAGAGATGGGTGCGAGAGCGTCAGTATTAAGCGGGGGAGAATTAGATCGCGATGGGAAAAAATTCGGTTA
AGGCCAGGGGGAAAGAAAAAATATAAATTAAAACATATAGTATGGGCAAGCAGGGAGCTAGAACGATTCG
CAGTTAATCCTGGCCTGTTAGAAACATCAGAAGGCTGTAGACAAATACTGGGACAGCTACAACCATCCCT
TCAGACAGGATCAGAAGAACTTAGATCATTATATAATACAGTAGCAACCCTCTATTGTGTGCATCAAAGG
ATAGAGATAAAAGACACCAAGGAAGCTTTAGACAAGATAGAGGAAGAGCAAAACAAAAGTAAGACCACCG
CACAGCAAGCGGCCGGCCGCTGATCTTCAGACCTGGAGGAGGAGATATGAGGGACAATTGGAGAAGTGAA
TTATATAAATATAAAGTAGTAAAAATTGAACCATTAGGAGTAGCACCCACCAAGGCAAAGAGAAGAGTGG
TGCAGAGAGAAAAAAGAGCAGTGGGAATAGGAGCTTTGTTCCTTGGGTTCTTGGGAGCAGCAGGAAGCAC
TATGGGCGCAGCGTCAATGACGCTGACGGTACAGGCCAGACAATTATTGTCTGGTATAGTGCAGCAGCAG
AACAATTTGCTGAGGGCTATTGAGGCGCAACAGCATCTGTTGCAACTCACAGTCTGGGGCATCAAGCAGC
TCCAGGCAAGAATCCTGGCTGTGGAAAGATACCTAAAGGATCAACAGCTCCTGGGGATTTGGGGTTGCTC
TGGAAAACTCATTTGCACCACTGCTGTGCCTTGGAATGCTAGTTGGAGTAATAAATCTCTGGAACAGATT
TGGAATCACACGACCTGGATGGAGTGGGACAGAGAAATTAACAATTACACAAGCTTAATACACTCCTTAA
TTGAAGAATCGCAAAACCAGCAAGAAAAGAATGAACAAGAATTATTGGAATTAGATAAATGGGCAAGTTT
GTGGAATTGGTTTAACATAACAAATTGGCTGTGGTATATAAAATTATTCATAATGATAGTAGGAGGCTTG
GTAGGTTTAAGAATAGTTTTTGCTGTACTTTCTATAGTGAATAGAGTTAGGCAGGGATATTCACCATTAT
CGTTTCAGACCCACCTCCCAACCCCGAGGGGACCCGACAGGCCCGAAGGAATAGAAGAAGAAGGTGGAGA
GAGAGACAGAGACAGATCCATTCGATTAGTGAACGGATCTCGACGGTATCGATAAGCTTGGGAGTTCCGC
GTTACATAACTTACGGTAAATGGCCCGCCTGGCTGACCGCCCAACGACCCCCGCCCATTGACGTCAATAA
TGACGTATGTTCCCATAGTAACGCCAATAGGGACTTTCCATTGACGTCAATGGGTGGAGTATTTACGGTA
AACTGCCCACTTGGCAGTACATCAAGTGTATCATATGCCAAGTACGCCCCCTATTGACGTCAATGACGGT
AAATGGCCCGCCTGGCATTATGCCCAGTACATGACCTTATGGGACTTTCCTACTTGGCAGTACATCTACG
TATTAGTCATCGCTATTACCATGGTGATGCGGTTTTGGCAGTACATCAATGGGCGTGGATAGCGGTTTGA
CTCACGGGGATTTCCAAGTCTCCACCCCATTGACGTCAATGGGAGTTTGTTTTGGCACCAAAATCAACGG
GACTTTCCAAAATGTCGTAACAACTCCGCCCCATTGACGCAAATGGGCGGTAGGCGTGTACGGTGGGAGG
TCTATATAAGCAGAGCTCGTTTAGTGAACCGTCAGATCGCCTGGAGACGCCATCCACGCTGTTTTGACCT
CCATAGAAGACACCGACTTAATACGACTCACTATAGGGAGAGCCGCCACCATGGCACCGAAGAAGAAGCG
TAAAGTCGGAATCCACGGAGTTCCTGCGGCAAGCGATCTGGTGCTGGGCCTGGACATCGGAATCGGCTCC
GTGGGAGTGGGCATCCTGAATAAGGTGACAGGCGAGATCATCCACAAGAACTCCCGGATCTTCCCAGCAG
CACAGGCAGAGAACAATCTGGTGCGGAGAACCAATAGACAGGGCAGGCGCCTGGCCCGGAGAAAGAAGCA
CAGGCGCGTGCGGCTGAACAGACTGTTCGAGGAGTCTGGCCTGATCACCGACTTTACAAAGATCAGCATC
AACCTGAATCCCTACCAGCTGAGGGTGAAGGGCCTGACCGATGAGCTGTCTAATGAGGAGCTGTTCATCG
CCCTGAAGAACATGGTGAAGCACCGCGGCATCTCCTACCTGGACGATGCCTCTGACGATGGCAATAGCTC
CGTGGGCGACTATGCCCAGATCGTGAAGGAGAACAGCAAGCAGCTGGAGACCAAGACACCCGGCCAGATC
CAGCTGGAGAGATACCAGACCTATGGCCAGCTGAGAGGCGATTTCACAGTGGAGAAGGACGGCAAGAAGC
ACAGACTGATCAACGTGTTTCCAACCTCCGCCTACAGGTCTGAGGCCCTGCGCATCCTGCAGACCCAGCA
GGAGTTCAATCCCCAGATCACAGATGAGTTTATCAACCGGTATCTGGAGATCCTGACAGGCAAGAGAAAG
TACTATCACGGCCCAGGCAATGAGAAGTCCCGGACCGATTACGGCAGGTATCGCACCTCTGGCGAGACAC
TGGACAACATCTTCGGCATCCTGATCGGCAAGTGCACCTTCTACCCCGATGAGTTTAGAGCCGCCAAGGC
CTCTTATACAGCCCAGGAGTTTAACCTGCTGAATGACCTGAACAATCTGACCGTGCCTACCGAGACAAAG
AAGCTGAGCAAGGAGCAGAAGAACCAGATCATCAATTACGTGAAGAACGAGAAGGCTATGGGCCCAGCCA
AGCTGTTCAAGTATATCGCCAAGCTGCTGTCTTGTGACGTGGCCGACATCAAGGGCTACCGCATCGACAA
GAGCGGCAAGGCCGAGATCCACACATTTGAGGCCTACAGGAAGATGAAGACCCTGGAGACACTGGACATC
GAGCAGATGGATCGCGAGACCCTGGACAAGCTGGCCTATGTGCTGACCCTGAATACAGAGAGGGAGGGCA
TCCAGGAGGCCCTGGAGCACGAGTTCGCCGATGGCAGCTTTTCCCAGAAGCAGGTGGACGAGCTGGTGCA
GTTCCGCAAGGCCAATTCTAGCATCTTCGGCAAGGGCTGGCACAACTTTTCCGTGAAGCTGATGATGGAG
CTGATCCCTGAGCTGTACGAGACCTCTGAGGAGCAGATGACCATCCTGACACGGCTGGGCAAGCAGAAGA
CCACATCCTCTAGCAACAAGACCAAGTACATCGACGAGAAGCTGCTGACAGAGGAAATCTACAATCCAGT
GGTGGCAAAGTCCGTGCGGCAGGCCATCAAGATCGTGAACGCCGCCATCAAGGAGTACGGCGACTTCGAT
AATATCGTGATCGAGATGGCCAGAGAGACCAACGAGGACGATGAGAAGAAGGCCATCCAGAAGATCCAGA
AGGCCAATAAGGACGAGAAGGATGCCGCCATGCTGAAGGCCGCCAACCAGTACAATGGCAAGGCCGAGCT
GCCTCACAGCGTGTTTCACGGCCACAAGCAGCTGGCCACAAAGATCAGGCTGTGGCACCAGCAGGGAGAG
CGGTGCCTGTATACCGGCAAGACAATCTCCATCCACGATCTGATCAACAATTCTAACCAGTTCGAGGTGG
ACCACATCCTGCCCCTGAGCATCACCTTTGACGATTCCCTGGCCAATAAGGTGCTGGTGTACGCCACCGC
CAACCAGGAGAAGGGCCAGAGAACACCTTATCAGGCCCTGGACTCTATGGACGATGCCTGGAGCTTCAGG
GAGCTGAAGGCCTTTGTGCGCGAGAGCAAGACCCTGTCCAACAAGAAGAAGGAGTACCTGCTGACAGAGG
AGGACATCAGCAAGTTCGACGTGCGGAAGAAGTTTATCGAGAGAAATCTGGTGGACACCAGATATGCCTC
CCGCGTGGTGCTGAACGCACTGCAGGAGCACTTCCGGGCCCACAAGATCGATACCAAGGTGAGCGTGGTG
AGAGGCCAGTTTACATCCCAGCTGCGGAGACACTGGGGCATCGAGAAGACCAGGGATACATACCACCACC
ACGCAGTGGACGCACTGATCATCGCAGCCTCCTCTCAGCTGAATCTGTGGAAGAAGCAGAAGAACACACT
GGTGTCTTATAGCGAGGACCAGCTGCTGGACATCGAGACCGGCGAGCTGATCAGCGACGATGAGTACAAG
GAGTCCGTGTTCAAGGCCCCATATCAGCACTTTGTGGATACCCTGAAGTCCAAGGAGTTCGAGGACTCTA
TCCTGTTTAGCTATCAGGTGGATTCTAAGTTCAACAGGAAGATCAGCGACGCCACCATCTACGCCACACG
CCAGGCCAAAGTGGGCAAGGACAAGGCCGATGAGACCTATGTGCTGGGCAAGATCAAGGACATCTACACA
CAGGACGGCTATGATGCCTTTATGAAAATCTACAAGAAGGATAAGAGCAAGTTCCTGATGTATAGGCACG
ACCCCCAGACATTTGAGAAAGTGATCGAGCCAATCCTGGAGAACTACCCCAATAAGCAGATCAATGAGAA
GGGCAAGGAGGTGCCCTGCAACCCTTTCCTGAAGTATAAGGAGGAGCACGGCTACATCCGCAAGTATTCC
AAGAAGGGCAATGGCCCTGAGATCAAGTCCCTGAAGTACTATGACTCTAAGCTGGGCAACCACATCGACA
TCACCCCCAAGGACTCTAACAATAAGGTGGTGCTGCAGTCCGTGTCTCCTTGGCGGGCCGACGTGTACTT
CAACAAGACCACCGGCAAGTACGAGATCCTGGGCCTGAAGTATGCCGACCTGCAGTTTGAGAAGGGCACC
GGCACATACAAGATCAGCCAGGAGAAGTATAATGACATCAAGAAGAAGGAGGGCGTGGACAGCGATTCCG
AGTTCAAGTTTACACTGTACAAGAACGATCTGCTGCTGGTGAAGGACACCGAGACAAAGGAGCAGCAGCT
GTTCCGGTTTCTGAGCAGAACCATGCCTAAGCAGAAGCACTACGTGGAGCTGAAGCCCTACGACAAGCAG
AAGTTCGAGGGAGGAGAGGCCCTGATCAAGGTGCTGGGCAACGTGGCCAATTCCGGCCAGTGTAAGAAGG
GCCTGGGCAAGTCTAACATCAGCATCTACAAGGTGCGGACCGATGTGCTGGGCAATCAGCACATCATCAA
GAACGAGGGCGATAAGCCTAAGCTGGACTTTGGATCCCCCAAGAAGAAGAGGAAAGTCTCGAGCGATTAC
AAAGACGATGACGATAAGGGCAGCGGCGCAACAAACTTCTCTCTGCTGAAACAAGCCGGAGATGTCGAAG
AGAATCCTGGACCGATGGCCAAGCCTTTGTCTCAAGAAGAATCCACCCTCATTGAAAGAGCAACGGCTAC
AATCAACAGCATCCCCATCTCTGAAGACTACAGCGTCGCCAGCGCAGCTCTCTCTAGCGACGGCCGCATC
TTCACTGGTGTCAATGTATATCATTTTACTGGGGGACCTTGTGCAGAACTCGTGGTGCTGGGCACTGCTG
CTGCTGCGGCAGCTGGCAACCTGACTTGTATCGTCGCGATCGGAAATGAGAACAGGGGCATCTTGAGCCC
CTGCGGACGGTGCCGACAGGTGCTTCTCGATCTGCATCCTGGGATCAAAGCCATAGTGAAGGACAGTGAT
GGACAGCCGACGGCAGTTGGGATTCGTGAATTGCTGCCCTCTGGTTATGTGTGGGAGGGCTAAGAATTCG
ATATCAAGCTTATCGGTAATCAACCTCTGGATTACAAAATTTGTGAAAGATTGACTGGTATTCTTAACTA
TGTTGCTCCTTTTACGCTATGTGGATACGCTGCTTTAATGCCTTTGTATCATGCTATTGCTTCCCGTATG
GCTTTCATTTTCTCCTCCTTGTATAAATCCTGGTTGCTGTCTCTTTATGAGGAGTTGTGGCCCGTTGTCA
GGCAACGTGGCGTGGTGTGCACTGTGTTTGCTGACGCAACCCCCACTGGTTGGGGCATTGCCACCACCTG
TCAGCTCCTTTCCGGGACTTTCGCTTTCCCCCTCCCTATTGCCACGGCGGAACTCATCGCCGCCTGCCTT
GCCCGCTGCTGGACAGGGGCTCGGCTGTTGGGCACTGACAATTCCGTGGTGTTGTCGGGGAAATCATCGT
CCTTTCCTTGGCTGCTCGCCTGTGTTGCCACCTGGATTCTGCGCGGGACGTCCTTCTGCTACGTCCCTTC
GGCCCTCAATCCAGCGGACCTTCCTTCCCGCGGCCTGCTGCCGGCTCTGCGGCCTCTTCCGCGTCTTCGC
CTTCGCCCTCAGACGAGTCGGATCTCCCTTTGGGCCGCCTCCCCGCATCGCTTTAAGACCAATGACTTAC
AAGGCAGCTGTAGATCTTAGCCACTTTTTAAAAGAAAAGGGGGGACTGGAAGGGCTAATTCACTCCCAAC
GAAGACAAGATCTGCTTTTTGCTTGTACTGGGTCTCTCTGGTTAGACCAGATCTGAGCCTGGGAGCTCTC
TGGCTAACTAGGGAACCCACTGCTTAAGCCTCAATAAAGCTTGCCTTGAGTGCTTCAAGTAGTGTGTGCC
CGTCTGTTGTGTGACTCTGGTAACTAGAGATCCCTCAGACCCTTTTAGTCAGTGTGGAAAATCTCTAGCA
GTAGTAGTTCATGTCATCTTATTATTCAGTATTTATAACTTGCAAAGAAATGAATATCAGAGAGTGAGAG
GAACTTGTTTATTGCAGCTTATAATGGTTACAAATAAAGCAATAGCATCACAAATTTCACAAATAAAGCA
TTTTTTTCACTGCATTCTAGTTGTGGTTTGTCCAAACTCATCAATGTATCTTATCATGTCTGGCTCTAGC
TATCCCGCCCCTAACTCCGCCCATCCCGCCCCTAACTCCGCCCAGTTCCGCCCATTCTCCGCCCCATGGC
TGACTAATTTTTTTTATTTATGCAGAGGCCGAGGCCGCCTCGGCCTCTGAGCTATTCCAGAAGTAGTGAG
GAGGCTTTTTTGGAGGCCTAGGGACGTACCCAATTCGCCCTATAGTGAGTCGTATTACGCGCGCTCACTG
GCCGTCGTTTTACAACGTCGTGACTGGGAAAACCCTGGCGTTACCCAACTTAATCGCCTTGCAGCACATC
CCCCTTTCGCCAGCTGGCGTAATAGCGAAGAGGCCCGCACCGATCGCCCTTCCCAACAGTTGCGCAGCCT
GAATGGCGAATGGG
[124 nt withheld, positions 7855-7978]
C
[91 nt withheld, positions 7980-8070]
A
[49 nt withheld, positions 8072-8120]
CCTTTGACGTTGGAGTCCACGTTCTTT
[37 nt withheld, positions 8148-8184]
ACCCTATCTCGGTCTATTCTTTTGATTTATAAGGGATTTTGCCGATTTCGGCCTATTGGTTAAAAAATGA
GCTGATTTAACAAAAATTTAACGCGAATTTTAACAAAATATTAACGCTTACAATTTAGGTGGCACTTTTC
GGGGAAATGTGCGCGGAACCCCTATTTGTTTATTTTTCTAAATACATTCAAATATGTATCCGCTCATGAG
ACAATAACCCTGATAAATGCTTCAATAATATTGAAAAAGGAAGAGTATGAGTATTCAACATTTCCGTGTC
GCCCTTATTCCCTTTTTTGCGGCATTTTGCCTTCCTGTTTTTGCTCACCCAGAAACGCTGGTGAAAGTAA
AAGATGCTGAAGATCAGTTGGGTGCACGAGTGGGTTACATCGAACTGGATCTCAACAGCGGTAAGATCCT
TGAGAGTTTTCGCCCCGAAGAACGTTTTCCAATGATGAGCACTTTTAAAGTTCTGCTATGTGGCGCGGTA
TTATCCCGTATTGACGCCGGGCAAGAGCAACTCGGTCGCCGCATACACTATTCTCAGAATGACTTGGTTG
AGTACTCACCAGTCACAGAAAAGCATCTTACGGATGGCATGACAGTAAGAGAATTATGCAGTGCTGCCAT
AACCATGAGTGATAACACTGCGGCCAACTTACTTCTGACAACGATCGGAGGACCGAAGGAGCTAACCGCT
TTTTTGCACAACATGGGGGATCATGTAACTCGCCTTGATCGTTGGGAACCGGAGCTGAATGAAGCCATAC
CAAACGACGAGCGTGACACCACGATGCCTGTAGCAATGGCAACAACGTTGCGCAAACTATTAACTGGCGA
ACTACTTACTCTAGCTTCCCGGCAACAATTAATAGACTGGATGGAGGCGGATAAAGTTGCAGGACCACTT
CTGCGCTCGGCCCTTCCGGCTGGCTGGTTTATTGCTGATAAATCTGGAGCCGGTGAGCGTGGGTCTCGCG
GTATCATTGCAGCACTGGGGCCAGATGGTAAGCCCTCCCGTATCGTAGTTATCTACACGACGGGGAGTCA
GGCAACTATGGATGAACGAAATAGACAGATCGCTGAGATAGGTGCCTCACTGATTAAGCATTGGTAACTG
TCAGACCAAGTTTACTCATATATACTTTAGATTGATTTAAAACTTCATTTTTAATTTAAAAGGATCTAGG
TGAAGATCCTTTTTGATAATCTCATGACCAAAATCCCTTAACGTGAGTTTTCGTTCCACTGAGCGTCAGA
CCCCGTAGAAAAGATCAAAGGATCTTCTTGAGATCCTTTTTTTCTGCGCGTAATCTGCTGCTTGCAAACA
AAAAAACCACCGCTACCAGCGGTGGTTTGTTTGCCGGATCAAGAGCTACCAACTCTTTTTCCGAAGGTAA
CTGGCTTCAGCAGAGCGCAGATACCAAATACTGTTCTTCTAGTGTAGCCGTAGTTAGGCCACCACTTCAA
GAACTCTGTAGCACCGCCTACATACCTCGCTCTGCTAATCCTGTTACCAGTGGCTGCTGCCAGTGGCGAT
AAGTCGTGTCTTACCGGGTTGGACTCAAGACGATAGTTACCGGATAAGGCGCAGCGGTCGGGCTGAACGG
GGGGTTCGTGCACACAGCCCAGCTTGGAGCGAACGACCTACACCGAACTGAGATACCTACAGCGTGAGCT
ATGAGAAAGCGCCACGCTTCCCGAAGGGAGAAAGGCGGACAGGTATCCGGTAAGCGGCAGGGTCGGAACA
GGAGAGCGCACGAGGGAGCTTCCAGGGGGAAACGCCTGGTATCTTTATAGTCCTGTCGGGTTTCGCCACC
TCTGACTTGAGCGTCGATTTTTGTGATGCTCGTCAGGGGGGCGGAGCCTATGGAAAAACGCCAGCAACGC
GGCCTTTTTACGGTTCCTGGCCTTTTGCTGGCCTTTTGCTCACATGTTCTTTCCTGCGTTATCCCCTGAT
TCTGTGGATAACCGTATTACCGCCTTTGAGTGAGCTGATACCGCTCGCCGCAGCCGAACGACCGAGCGCA
GCGAGTCAGTGAGCGAGGAAGCGGAAGAGCGCCCAATACGCAAACCGCCTCTCCCCGCGCGTTGGCCGAT
TCATTAATGCAGCTGGCACGACAGGTTTCCCGACTGGAAAGCGGGCAGTGAGCGCAACGCAATTAATGTG
AGTTAGCTCACTCATTAGGCACCCCAGGCTTTACACTTTATGCTTCCGGCTCGTATGTTGTGTGGAATTG
TGAGCGGATAACAATTTCACACAGGAAACAGCTATGACCATGATTACGCCAAGCGCGCAATTAACCCTCA
CTAAAGGGAACAAAAGCTGGAGCTGCAAGCTT
